Addgene plasmid #103365: LSB-hsa-miR-221-3p
Purpose: Used to sense miRNA activity using fluorescence based tools. hsa-miR-221-3p target in 3' UTR of of mKate. miRNA activity can be measured by the repression of mKate2 relative to EBFP2 fluorescent proteins . Plasmid is inherently unstable; please see Depositor Comments
Depositing lab: Ron Weiss. Depositing organization: Massachusetts Institute of Technology. Publication: A mixed antagonistic/synergistic miRNA repression model enables accurate predictions of multi-input miRNA sensor activity. Gam JJ, Babb J, Weiss R. Nat Commun. 2018 Jun 22;9(1):2430. doi: 10.1038/s41467-018-04575-0. PubMed 29934631.
Backbone
  Vector backbone: Low Sensor Backbone (LSB)
  Vector type: Mammalian Expression, Synthetic Biology
Growth in bacteria
  Bacterial resistance: Ampicillin and Kanamycin, 100 & 50 μg/mL
  Growth temperature: 30°C
  Growth strain: NEB Stable
  Copy number: High Copy
Gene/Insert
  Gene/Insert name: hsa-miR-221-3p target
  Species: H. sapiens (human)
  Entrez Gene: MIR221 (a.k.a. MIRN221, miRNA221, mir-221)
  Promoter: EF-1a
  Cloning method: Gibson Cloning
Terms and licenses: Academic/Nonprofit Terms; Industry Terms: Not Available to Industry
Depositor comments: Please note that this plasmid is inherently unstable due to a repeating poly A element. We recommend performing a diagnostic digest on multiple colonies upon receipt. The depositors would like to note the presence of several discrepancies between the depositor sequence and physical plasmid sequence. In particular, the sequences upstream and downstream of the puromycin coding region have 10 bp insertions which do not affect the ability to perform puromycin selection. The sequences for those regions within the physical plasmids are as follows: Upstream of Puro: GAATTCGACCGCCTGTCTCAAGGTGCCACC; Downstream of Puro: GCTTTGAGACTACGCGTGAATTCACTCCTC.
How to cite: LSB-hsa-miR-221-3p was a gift from Ron Weiss (Addgene plasmid # 103365 ; http://n2t.net/addgene:103365 ; RRID:Addgene_103365)
