[The description below was written by a language model from this plasmid's Addgene catalogue record and pLannotate feature annotations shown in this document.]
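Description:
LSB-hsa-miR-221-3p is a mammalian expression plasmid of about 11 kb built on the Low Sensor Backbone (LSB), designed as a two-colour fluorescent sensor of microRNA activity in synthetic biology work. It replicates in E. coli from a high-copy ColE1/pUC-type origin and carries both an ampicillin (β-lactamase) and a kanamycin (aph(3')-Ia) resistance gene, so it is selected with both antibiotics. A puromycin N-acetyltransferase gene followed by a rabbit β-globin poly(A) signal is also present for selection in mammalian cells. No mammalian promoter is annotated directly upstream of it in the feature table.

The payload consists of two parallel transcription units, each driven by the human EF-1α core promoter with its intron A and terminated by a rabbit β-globin poly(A) signal. The first expresses the red fluorescent protein mKate2 and, according to the catalogue entry, carries a target site for human miR-221-3p in its 3' UTR. This target is not annotated as a feature, but would lie between the mKate2 coding sequence and its poly(A) signal. The second unit expresses the blue fluorescent protein EBFP2 without the target and serves as an internal reference for transfection and expression level. When miR-221-3p is active in a cell, mKate2 output is repressed relative to EBFP2, so the red-to-blue ratio reports miRNA activity. The attB4, attB1 and attB2 sites flanking promoters and coding sequences are remnants of Gateway assembly, and lac promoter/operator fragments are backbone remnants. The depositor notes that the repeated poly(A) elements make the plasmid inherently unstable, and that short insertions flanking the puromycin coding region in the physical plasmid differ from the deposited sequence without impairing puromycin selection.
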