Features (pLannotate 1.2.2; 28 found; start..end, strand, type, name):
     87..675     -  rep_origin     ori: high-copy-number ColE1/pMB1/pBR322/pUC origin of replication
    846..1706    -  CDS            AmpR: β-lactamase; bla; confers resistance to ampicillin, carbenicillin, and related antibiotics
   1707..1778    -  promoter       AmpR promoter: bla
   1857..2456    +  CDS            PuroR: puromycin N-acetyltransferase; pac from Streptomyces alboniger; confers resistance to puromycin
   2461..2541    +  CDS            HBB (fragment): HBB_PONPY - Experimental evidence at transcript level: Swiss-Prot protein existence level 2. Involved in oxygen transport from the lung to the various peripheral tissues. From Pongo pygmaeus (Bornean orangutan).
   2612..2667    +  polyA_signal   β-globin poly(A) signal: rabbit β-globin polyadenylation signal (Gil and Proudfoot, 1987)
   3646..3666    +  protein_bind   attB4: mutant version of attB; core recombination site for the Gateway® BP reaction BP Clonase™
   3734..3945    +  promoter       EF-1α core promoter: core promoter for human elongation factor EF-1α
   3946..4884    +  intron         EF-1α intron A: intron upstream of the start codon of human EF-1α
   4911..4931    +  protein_bind   attB1: mutant version of attB; core recombination site for the Gateway® BP reaction BP Clonase™
   4951..5646    +  CDS            mKate2: mKate2 is a basic (constitutively fluorescent) red fluorescent protein published in 2009, derived from Entacmaea quadricolor. It is reported to be a rapidly-maturing monomer with moderate acid sensitivity.
   5666..5690    -  protein_bind   attB2: mutant version of attB; recombination site for the Gateway® BP reaction BP Clonase™
   5838..5912    +  CDS            HBB (fragment): HBB_PONPY - Experimental evidence at transcript level: Swiss-Prot protein existence level 2. Involved in oxygen transport from the lung to the various peripheral tissues. From Pongo pygmaeus (Bornean orangutan).
   5983..6038    +  polyA_signal   β-globin poly(A) signal: rabbit β-globin polyadenylation signal (Gil and Proudfoot, 1987)
   6422..6447    +  misc_feature   SA: splice acceptor site
   7119..7139    +  protein_bind   attB4: mutant version of attB; core recombination site for the Gateway® BP reaction BP Clonase™
   7207..7418    +  promoter       EF-1α core promoter: core promoter for human elongation factor EF-1α
   7419..8357    +  intron         EF-1α intron A: intron upstream of the start codon of human EF-1α
   8384..8404    +  protein_bind   attB1: mutant version of attB; core recombination site for the Gateway® BP reaction BP Clonase™
   8415..9131    +  CDS            EBFP2: EBFP2 is a basic (constitutively fluorescent) blue fluorescent protein published in 2007, derived from Aequorea victoria. It is reported to be a rapidly-maturing monomer with moderate acid sensitivity.
   9139..9163    -  protein_bind   attB2: mutant version of attB; recombination site for the Gateway® BP reaction BP Clonase™
   9167..9247    +  CDS            HBB (fragment): HBB_PONPY - Experimental evidence at transcript level: Swiss-Prot protein existence level 2. Involved in oxygen transport from the lung to the various peripheral tissues. From Pongo pygmaeus (Bornean orangutan).
   9318..9373    +  polyA_signal   β-globin poly(A) signal: rabbit β-globin polyadenylation signal (Gil and Proudfoot, 1987)
   9756..9778    -  protein_bind   lac operator (fragment): The lac repressor binds to the lac operator to inhibit transcription in E. coli. This inhibition can be relieved by adding lactose or isopropyl-β-D-thiogalactopyranoside (IPTG). lac repressor encoded by lacI
   9782..9812    -  promoter       lac promoter: promoter for the E. coli lac operon
   9827..9848    -  protein_bind   CAP binding site: CAP binding activates transcription in the presence of cAMP. E. coli catabolite activator protein
   9861..9900    -  CDS            lacI (fragment): lac repressor; lacI; The lac repressor binds to the lac operator to inhibit transcription in E. coli. This inhibition can be relieved by adding lactose or isopropyl-β-D-thiogalactopyranoside (IPTG).
  10073..10882   +  CDS            KanR: aminoglycoside phosphotransferase; aph(3')-Ia; confers resistance to kanamycin in bacteria or G418 (Geneticin®) in eukaryotes
>Addgene plasmid #103365 | LSB-hsa-miR-221-3p | depositor full sequence | sequence record 195779 | Full Sequence
AATTGAGGGGATAACGCAGGAAAGAACATGTGAGCAAAAGGCCAGCAAAAGGCCAGGAACCGTAAAAAGG
CCGCGTTGCTGGCGTTTTTCCATAGGCTCCGCCCCCCTGACGAGCATCACAAAAATCGACGCTCAAGTCA
GAGGTGGCGAAACCCGACAGGACTATAAAGATACCAGGCGTTTCCCCCTGGAAGCTCCCTCGTGCGCTCT
CCTGTTCCGACCCTGCCGCTTACCGGATACCTGTCCGCCTTTCTCCCTTCGGGAAGCGTGGCGCTTTCTC
ATAGCTCACGCTGTAGGTATCTCAGTTCGGTGTAGGTCGTTCGCTCCAAGCTGGGCTGTGTGCACGAACC
CCCCGTTCAGCCCGACCGCTGCGCCTTATCCGGTAACTATCGTCTTGAGTCCAACCCGGTAAGACACGAC
TTATCGCCACTGGCAGCAGCCACTGGTAACAGGATTAGCAGAGCGAGGTATGTAGGCGGTGCTACAGAGT
TCTTGAAGTGGTGGCCTAACTACGGCTACACTAGAAGAACAGTATTTGGTATCTGCGCTCTGCTGAAGCC
AGTTACCTTCGGAAAAAGAGTTGGTAGCTCTTGATCCGGCAAACAAACCACCGCTGGTAGCGGTGGTTTT
TTTGTTTGCAAGCAGCAGATTACGCGCAGAAAAAAAGGATCTCAAGAAGATCCTTTGATCTTTTCTACGG
GGTCTGACGCTCAGTGGAACGAAAACTCACGTTAAGGGATTTTGGTCATGAGATTATCAAAAAGGATCTT
CACCTAGATCCTTTTAAATTAAAAATGAAGTTTTAAATCAATCTAAAGTATATATGAGTAAACTTGGTCT
GACAGTTACCAATGCTTAATCAGTGAGGCACCTATCTCAGCGATCTGTCTATTTCGTTCATCCATAGTTG
CCTGACTCCCCGTCGTGTAGATAACTACGATACGGGAGGGCTTACCATCTGGCCCCAGTGCTGCAATGAT
ACCGCGAGAACCACGCTCACCGGCTCCAGATTTATCAGCAATAAACCAGCCAGCCGGAAGGGCCGAGCGC
AGAAGTGGTCCTGCAACTTTATCCGCCTCCATCCAGTCTATTAATTGTTGCCGGGAAGCTAGAGTAAGTA
GTTCGCCAGTTAATAGTTTGCGCAACGTTGTTGCCATTGCTACAGGCATCGTGGTGTCACGCTCGTCGTT
TGGTATGGCTTCATTCAGCTCCGGTTCCCAACGATCAAGGCGAGTTACATGATCCCCCATGTTGTGCAAA
AAAGCGGTTAGCTCCTTCGGTCCTCCGATCGTTGTCAGAAGTAAGTTGGCCGCAGTGTTATCACTCATGG
TTATGGCAGCACTGCATAATTCTCTTACTGTCATGCCATCCGTAAGATGCTTTTCTGTGACTGGTGAGTA
CTCAACCAAGTCATTCTGAGAATAGTGTATGCGGCGACCGAGTTGCTCTTGCCCGGCGTCAATACGGGAT
AATACCGCGCCACATAGCAGAACTTTAAAAGTGCTCATCATTGGAAAACGTTCTTCGGGGCGAAAACTCT
CAAGGATCTTACCGCTGTTGAGATCCAGTTCGATGTAACCCACTCGTGCACCCAACTGATCTTCAGCATC
TTTTACTTTCACCAGCGTTTCTGGGTGAGCAAAAACAGGAAGGCAAAATGCCGCAAAAAAGGGAATAAGG
GCGACACGGAAATGTTGAATACTCATACTCTTCCTTTTTCAATATTATTGAAGCATTTATCAGGGTTATT
GTCTCATGAGCGGATACATATTTGAATGTAGCTCCGAATTTCTCGAGGGCTTGTCGACGACGGCGGTCTC
CGTCGTCAGGATCATGAATTCGACCCGCCTGCCACCATGACCGAGTACAAGCCCACGGTGCGCCTCGCCA
CCCGCGACGACGTCCCCCGGGCCGTACGCACCCTCGCCGCCGCGTTCGCCGACTACCCCGCCACGCGCCA
CACCGTCGACCCGGACCGCCACATCGAGCGGGTCACCGAGCTGCAAGAACTCTTCCTCACGCGCGTCGGG
CTCGACATCGGCAAGGTGTGGGTCGCGGACGACGGCGCCGCGGTGGCGGTCTGGACCACGCCGGAGAGCG
TCGAAGCGGGGGCGGTGTTCGCCGAGATCGGCCCGCGCATGGCCGAGTTGAGCGGTTCCCGGCTGGCCGC
GCAGCAACAGATGGAAGGCCTCCTGGCGCCGCACCGGCCCAAGGAGCCCGCGTGGTTCCTGGCCACCGTC
GGCGTCTCGCCCGACCACCAGGGCAAGGGTCTGGGCAGCGCCGTCGTGCTCCCCGGAGTGGAGGCGGCCG
AGCGCGCCGGGGTGCCCGCCTTCCTGGAGACATCCGCGCCCCGCAACCTCCCCTTCTACGAGCGGCTCGG
CTTCACCGTCACCGCCGACGTCGAGGTGCCCGAAGGACCGCGCACCTGGTGCATGACCCGCAAGCCCGGT
GCCTGATACGCGTGAATTCACTCCTCAGGTGCAGGCTGCCTATCAGAAGGTGGTGGCTGGTGTGGCCAAT
GCCCTGGCTCACAAATACCACTGAGATCTTTTTCCCTCTGCCAAAAATTATGGGGACATCATGAAGCCCC
TTGAGCATCTGACTTCTGGCTAATAAAGGAAATTTATTTTCATTGCAATAGTGTGTTGGAATTTTTTGTG
TCTCTCACTCGGAAGGACATATGGGAGGGCAAATCATTTAAAACATCAGAATGAGTATTTGGTTTAGAGT
TTGGCAACATATGCCCATATGCTGGCTGCCATGAACAAAGGTTGGCTATAAAGAGGTCATCAGTATATGA
AACAGCCCCCTGCTGTCCATTCCTTATTCCATAGAAAAGCCTTGACTTGAGGTTAGATTTTTTTTATATT
TTGTTTTGTGTTATTTTTTTCTTTAACATCCCTAAAATTTTCCTTACATGTTTTACTAGCCAGATTTTTC
CTCCTCTCCTGACTACTCCCAGTCATAGCTGTCCCTCTTCTCTTATGGAGATCCCTCGACCTGCAGCCCA
AGCTTGAATTCTCTAGAATTACCCTGTTATCCCTATGCTTGGTTTACCGAGCTCTTATTGGTTTTCAAAC
TTCATTGACTGTGCCCAACGCGCCTGGGAGCTCACGGGGACAGCCCCCCCCCAAAGCCCCCAGGGATGTA
ATTACGTCCCTCCCCCGCTAGGGGGCAGCAGCGAGCCGCCCGGGGCTCCGCTCCGGTCCGGCGCTCCCCC
CGCATCCCCGAGCCGGCAGCGTGCGGGGACAGCCCGGGCACGGGGAAGGTGGCACGGGATCGCTTTCCTC
TGAACGCTTCTCGCTGCTCTTTGAGCCTGCAGACACCTGGGGGGATACGGGGAAAAAGCTAGGCTGAAAG
ACCGGTTCTTAGAATGACACGCGCCTGGGAGCTCACGGGGACAGCCCCCCCCCAAAGCCCCCAGGGATGT
AATTACGTCCCTCCCCCGCTAGGGGGCAGCAGCGAGCCGCCCGGGGCTCCGCTCCGGTCCGGCGCTCCCC
CCGCATCCCCGAGCCGGCAGCGTGCGGGGACAGCCCGGGCACGGGGAAGGTGGCACGGGATCGCTTTCCT
CTGAACGCTTCTCGCTGCTCTTTGAGCCTGCAGACACCTGGGGGGATACGGGGAAAAAGCTAACTTCTGA
GACGACAACTTTGTATAGAAAAGTTGGCTCCGAATTCGCCCTTGACAGCAGAGATCCAGTTTGGTTAATT
AATTGGCTCCGGTGCCCGTCAGTGGGCAGAGCGCACATCGCCCACAGTCCCCGAGAAGTTGTGGGGAGGG
GTCGGCAATTGAACCGGTGCCTAGAGAAGGTGGCGCGGGGTAAACTGGGAAAGTGATGTCGTGTACTGGC
TCCGCCTTTTTCCCGAGGGTGGGGGAGAACCGTATATAAGTGCAGTAGTCGCCGTGAACGTTCTTTTTCG
CAACGGGTTTGCCGCCAGAACACAGGTAAGTGCCGTGTGTGGTTCCCGCGGGCCTGGCCTCTTTACGGGT
TATGGCCCTTGCGTGCCTTGAATTACTTCCACCTGGCTGCAGTACGTGATTCTTGATCCCGAGCTTCGGG
TTGGAAGTGGGTGGGAGAGTTCGAGGCCTTGCGCTTAAGGAGCCCCTTCGCCTCGTGCTTGAGTTGAGGC
CTGGCCTGGGCGCTGGGGCCGCCGCGTGCGAATCTGGTGGCACCTTCGCGCCTGTCTCGCTGCTTTCGAT
AAGTCTCTAGCCATTTAAAATTTTTGATGACCTGCTGCGACGCTTTTTTTCTGGCAAGATAGTCTTGTAA
ATGCGGGCCAAGATCTGCACACTGGTATTTCGGTTTTTGGGGCCGCGGGCGGCGACGGGGCCCGTGCGTC
CCAGCGCACATGTTCGGCGAGGCGGGGCCTGCGAGCGCGGCCACCGAGAATCGGACGGGGGTAGTCTCAA
GCTGGCCGGCCTGCTCTGGTGCCTGGCCTCGCGCCGCCGTGTATCGCCCCGCCCTGGGCGGCAAGGCTGG
CCCGGTCGGCACCAGTTGCGTGAGCGGAAAGATGGCCGCTTCCCGGCCCTGCTGCAGGGAGCTCAAAATG
GAGGACGCGGCGCTCGGGAGAGCGGGCGGGTGAGTCACCCACACAAAGGAAAAGGGCCTTTCCGTCCTCA
GCCGTCGCTTCATGTGACTCCACGGAGTACCGGGCGCCGTCCAGGCACCTCGATTAGTTCTCGAGCTTTT
GGAGTACGTCGTCTTTAGGTTGGGGGGAGGGGTTTTATGCGATGGAGTTTCCCCACACTGAGTGGGTGGA
GACTGAAGTTAGGCCAGCTTGGCACTTGATGTAATTCTCCTTGGAATTTGCCCTTTTTGAGTTTGGATCT
TGGTTCATTCTCAAGCCTCAGACAGTGGTTCAAAGTTTTTTTCTTCCATTTCAGGTGTCGTGAGAAGGGC
GAATTCGACCCAAGTTTGTACAAAAAAGCAGGCTGGATCCAGGTGCCACCATGGTGAGCGAGCTGATTAA
GGAGAACATGCACATGAAGCTGTACATGGAGGGCACCGTGAACAACCACCACTTCAAGTGCACATCCGAG
GGCGAAGGCAAGCCCTACGAGGGCACCCAGACCATGAGAATCAAGGCGGTCGAGGGCGGCCCTCTCCCCT
TCGCCTTCGACATCCTGGCTACCAGCTTCATGTACGGCAGCAAAACCTTCATCAACCACACCCAGGGCAT
CCCCGACTTCTTTAAGCAGTCCTTCCCCGAGGGCTTCACATGGGAGAGAGTCACCACATACGAAGATGGG
GGCGTGCTGACCGCTACCCAGGACACCAGCCTCCAGGACGGCTGCCTCATCTACAACGTCAAGATCAGAG
GGGTGAACTTCCCATCCAACGGCCCTGTGATGCAGAAGAAAACACTCGGCTGGGAGGCCTCCACCGAGAC
ACTGTACCCCGCTGACGGCGGCCTGGAAGGCAGAGCCGACATGGCCCTGAAGCTCGTGGGCGGGGGCCAC
CTGATCTGCAACCTTAAGACCACATACAGATCCAAGAAACCCGCTAAGAACCTCAAGATGCCCGGCGTCT
ACTATGTGGACAGGAGACTGGAAAGAATCAAGGAGGCCGACAAAGAGACATACGTCGAGCAGCACGAGGT
GGCTGTGGCCAGATACTGCGACCTCCCTAGCAAACTGGGGCACAAACTTAATTGAGAATTCTACCACCCA
GCTTTCTTGTACAAAGTGGTACGTCTCAAGACCAGAGGTCTCTGCTTGAATTGCAGAAACCCAGCAGACA
ATGTAGCTGAAACCCAGCAGACAATGTAGCTGAAACCCAGCAGACAATGTAGCTGAAACCCAGCAGACAA
TGTAGCTCAACCAGAAGAGACCTGTGCTTCACTCCTCAGGTGCAGGCTGCCTATCAGAAGGTGGTGGCTG
GTGTGGCCAATGCCCTGGCTCACAAATACCACTGAGATCTTTTTCCCTCTGCCAAAAATTATGGGGACAT
CATGAAGCCCCTTGAGCATCTGACTTCTGGCTAATAAAGGAAATTTATTTTCATTGCAATAGTGTGTTGG
AATTTTTTGTGTCTCTCACTCGGAAGGACATATGGGAGGGCAAATCATTTAAAACATCAGAATGAGTATT
TGGTTTAGAGTTTGGCAACATATGCCCATATGCTGGCTGCCATGAACAAAGGTTGGCTATAAAGAGGTCA
TCAGTATATGAAACAGCCCCCTGCTGTCCATTCCTTATTCCATAGAAAAGCCTTGACTTGAGGTTAGATT
TTTTTTATATTTTGTTTTGTGTTATTTTTTTCTTTAACATCCCTAAAATTTTCCTTACATGTTTTACTAG
CCAGATTTTTCCTCCTCTCCTGACTACTCCCAGTCATAGCTGTCCCTCTTCTCTTATGGAGATCCCGAGC
GGTGCGTTTTTATGCTTGTAGTATTGTATAATGTTTTTAAGATCCAAGCTTCTGACCTCTTCTCTTCCTC
CCACAGGGCCTCGAGACAATTGCATCGATGGTACCAGTGAAAGTCTGCAATGAATTCGAGTTGGCGCGCC
TGTCATTCTAAATCTCTCTTTCAGCCTAAAGCTTTTTCCCCGTATCCCCCCAGGTGTCTGCAGGCTCAAA
GAGCAGCGAGAAGCGTTCAGAGGAAAGCGATCCCGTGCCACCTTCCCCGTGCCCGGGCTGTCCCCGCACG
CTGCCGGCTCGGGGATGCGGGGGGAGCGCCGGACCGGAGCGGAGCCCCGGGCGGCTCGCTGCTGCCCCCT
AGCGGGGGAGGGACGTAATTACATCCCTGGGGGCTTTGGGAGGGGGCTGTCCCCGTGAGCTCCCAGGCGC
GCCTGTCATTCTAAATCTCTCTTTCAGCCTAAAGCTTTTTCCCCGTATCCCCCCAGGTGTCTGCAGGCTC
AAAGAGCAGCGAGAAGCGTTCAGAGGAAAGCGATCCCGTGCCACCTTCCCCGTGCCCGGGCTGTCCCCGC
ACGCTGCCGGCTCGGGGATGCGGGGGGAGCGCCGGACCGGAGCGGAGCCCCGGGCGGCTCGCTGCTGCCC
CCTAGCGGGGGAGGGACGTAATTACATCCCTGGGGGCTTTGGGGGGGGGCTGTCCCCGTGAGCTCCCAGG
CGCGCCAACTCGGTACCGTATCGATGTCGACGTTAACGCTAGTGATATCAACTTTGTATAGAAAAGTTGG
CTCCGAATTCGCCCTTGACAGCAGAGATCCAGTTTGGTTAATTAATTGGCTCCGGTGCCCGTCAGTGGGC
AGAGCGCACATCGCCCACAGTCCCCGAGAAGTTGTGGGGAGGGGTCGGCAATTGAACCGGTGCCTAGAGA
AGGTGGCGCGGGGTAAACTGGGAAAGTGATGTCGTGTACTGGCTCCGCCTTTTTCCCGAGGGTGGGGGAG
AACCGTATATAAGTGCAGTAGTCGCCGTGAACGTTCTTTTTCGCAACGGGTTTGCCGCCAGAACACAGGT
AAGTGCCGTGTGTGGTTCCCGCGGGCCTGGCCTCTTTACGGGTTATGGCCCTTGCGTGCCTTGAATTACT
TCCACCTGGCTGCAGTACGTGATTCTTGATCCCGAGCTTCGGGTTGGAAGTGGGTGGGAGAGTTCGAGGC
CTTGCGCTTAAGGAGCCCCTTCGCCTCGTGCTTGAGTTGAGGCCTGGCCTGGGCGCTGGGGCCGCCGCGT
GCGAATCTGGTGGCACCTTCGCGCCTGTCTCGCTGCTTTCGATAAGTCTCTAGCCATTTAAAATTTTTGA
TGACCTGCTGCGACGCTTTTTTTCTGGCAAGATAGTCTTGTAAATGCGGGCCAAGATCTGCACACTGGTA
TTTCGGTTTTTGGGGCCGCGGGCGGCGACGGGGCCCGTGCGTCCCAGCGCACATGTTCGGCGAGGCGGGG
CCTGCGAGCGCGGCCACCGAGAATCGGACGGGGGTAGTCTCAAGCTGGCCGGCCTGCTCTGGTGCCTGGC
CTCGCGCCGCCGTGTATCGCCCCGCCCTGGGCGGCAAGGCTGGCCCGGTCGGCACCAGTTGCGTGAGCGG
AAAGATGGCCGCTTCCCGGCCCTGCTGCAGGGAGCTCAAAATGGAGGACGCGGCGCTCGGGAGAGCGGGC
GGGTGAGTCACCCACACAAAGGAAAAGGGCCTTTCCGTCCTCAGCCGTCGCTTCATGTGACTCCACGGAG
TACCGGGCGCCGTCCAGGCACCTCGATTAGTTCTCGAGCTTTTGGAGTACGTCGTCTTTAGGTTGGGGGG
AGGGGTTTTATGCGATGGAGTTTCCCCACACTGAGTGGGTGGAGACTGAAGTTAGGCCAGCTTGGCACTT
GATGTAATTCTCCTTGGAATTTGCCCTTTTTGAGTTTGGATCTTGGTTCATTCTCAAGCCTCAGACAGTG
GTTCAAAGTTTTTTTCTTCCATTTCAGGTGTCGTGAGAAGGGCGAATTCGACCCAAGTTTGTACAAAAAA
GCAGGCTCGCCACCATGGTGAGCAAGGGCGAGGAGCTGTTCACCGGGGTGGTGCCCATCCTGGTCGAGCT
GGACGGCGACGTAAACGGCCACAAGTTCAGCGTGAGGGGCGAGGGCGAGGGCGATGCCACCAACGGCAAG
CTGACCCTGAAGTTCATCTGCACCACCGGCAAGCTGCCCGTGCCCTGGCCCACCCTCGTGACCACCCTGA
GCCACGGCGTGCAGTGCTTCGCCCGCTACCCCGACCACATGAAGCAGCACGACTTCTTCAAGTCCGCCAT
GCCCGAAGGCTACGTCCAGGAGCGCACCATCTTCTTCAAGGACGACGGCACCTACAAGACCCGCGCCGAG
GTGAAGTTCGAGGGCGACACCCTAGTGAACCGCATCGAGCTGAAGGGCGTCGACTTCAAGGAGGACGGCA
ACATCCTGGGGCACAAGCTGGAGTACAACTTCAACAGCCACAACATCTATATCATGGCCGTCAAGCAGAA
GAACGGCATCAAGGTGAACTTCAAGATCCGCCACAACGTGGAGGACGGCAGCGTGCAGCTCGCCGACCAC
TACCAGCAGAACACCCCCATCGGCGACGGCCCCGTGCTGCTGCCCGACAGCCACTACCTGAGCACCCAGT
CCGTGCTGAGCAAAGACCCCAACGAGAAGCGCGATCACATGGTCCTGCTGGAGTTCCGCACCGCCGCCGG
GATCACTCTCGGCATGGACGAGCTGTACAAGTAATACCACCCAGCTTTCTTGTACAAAGTGGTACGCGTG
AATTCACTCCTCAGGTGCAGGCTGCCTATCAGAAGGTGGTGGCTGGTGTGGCCAATGCCCTGGCTCACAA
ATACCACTGAGATCTTTTTCCCTCTGCCAAAAATTATGGGGACATCATGAAGCCCCTTGAGCATCTGACT
TCTGGCTAATAAAGGAAATTTATTTTCATTGCAATAGTGTGTTGGAATTTTTTGTGTCTCTCACTCGGAA
GGACATATGGGAGGGCAAATCATTTAAAACATCAGAATGAGTATTTGGTTTAGAGTTTGGCAACATATGC
CCATATGCTGGCTGCCATGAACAAAGGTTGGCTATAAAGAGGTCATCAGTATATGAAACAGCCCCCTGCT
GTCCATTCCTTATTCCATAGAAAAGCCTTGACTTGAGGTTAGATTTTTTTTATATTTTGTTTTGTGTTAT
TTTTTTCTTTAACATCCCTAAAATTTTCCTTACATGTTTTACTAGCCAGATTTTTCCTCCTCTCCTGACT
ACTCCCAGTCATAGCTGTCCCTCTTCTCTTATGGAGATCCCTCGACCTGCAGCCCAAGCTTGGCGTAATC
ATGGTCATAGCTGTTTCCTGTGTGAAATTGTTATCCGCTCACAATTCCACACAACATACGAGCCGGAAGC
ATAAAGTGTAAAGCCTGGGGTGCCTAATGAGTGAGCTAACTCACATTAATTGCGTTGCGCTCACTGCCCG
CTTTCCAGTCGGGAAACCTGTCGTGCCAGCGGATCGACAGTACTAAGCTTGGTCTAATACCCAATCTCTC
GTCTTATCCAGATGTTTTATACGCCTCTGGCCCGTGTCTCAAAATCTCTGATGTTACATTGCACAAGATA
AAATAATATCATCATGAACAATAAAACTGTCTGCTTACATAAACAGTAATACAAGGGGTGTTATGAGCCA
TATTCAACGGGAAACGTCGAGGCCGCGATTAAATTCCAACATGGATGCTGATTTATATGGGTATAAATGG
GCTCGCGATAATGTCGGGCAATCAGGTGCGACAATCTATCGCTTGTATGGGAAGCCCGATGCGCCAGAGT
TGTTTCTGAAACATGGCAAAGGTAGCGTTGCCAATGATGTTACAGATGAGATGGTCAGACTAAACTGGCT
GACGGAATTTATGCCTCTTCCGACCATCAAGCATTTTATCCGTACTCCTGATGATGCATGGTTACTCACC
ACTGCGATCCCCGGAAAAACAGCATTCCAGGTATTAGAAGAATATCCTGATTCAGGTGAAAATATTGTTG
ATGCGCTGGCAGTGTTCCTGCGCCGGTTGCATTCGATTCCTGTTTGTAATTGTCCTTTTAACAGCGATCG
CGTATTTCGTCTCGCTCAGGCGCAATCACGAATGAATAACGGTTTGGTTGATGCGAGTGATTTTGATGAC
GAGCGTAATGGCTGGCCTGTTGAACAAGTCTGGAAAGAAATGCATAAACTTTTGCCATTCTCACCGGATT
CAGTCGTCACTCATGGTGATTTCTCACTTGATAACCTTATTTTTGACGAGGGGAAATTAATAGGTTGTAT
TGATGTTGGACGAGTCGGAATCGCAGACCGATACCAGGATCTTGCCATCCTATGGAACTGCCTCGGTGAG
TTTTCTCCTTCATTACAGAAACGGCTTTTTCAAAAATATGGTATTGATAATCCTGATATGAATAAATTGC
AGTTTCATTTGATGCTCGATGAGTTTTTCTAATCAGAATTGGTTAATTGGTTGTAACACTGGCAGAGCAT
TACGCTGACTTGACGGGACGGCGCAAGCTCATGACCAAAATCCCTTAACGTGAGTTACGCGTCGTTCCAC
TGAGCGTCAGAGGTATCACTAGTATTACAGAGGTAAGTTATAACAGTCGCCTAACCC
