>Addgene plasmid #103365 | LSB-hsa-miR-221-3p | depositor partial sequence | sequence record 195780 | hsa-miR-221-3p target
GAAACCCAGCAGACAATGTAGCT
