>Addgene plasmid #103365 | LSB-hsa-miR-221-3p | addgene partial sequence | sequence record 266941 | mKate2-F 5'-ACCCGCTAAGAACCTCAAGA-3'
GGAGGCCGACAAAGAGACATACGTCGAGCAGCACGAGGTGGCTGTGGCCAGATACTGCGACCTCCCTAGC
AAACTGGGGCACAAACTTAATTGAGAATTCTACCACCCAGCTTTCTTGTACAAAGTGGTACGTCTCAAGA
CCAGAGGTCTCTGCTTGAATTGCAGAAACCCAGCAGACAATGTAGCTGAAACCCAGCAGACAATGTAGCT
GAAACCCAGCAGACAATGTAGCTGAAACCCAGCAGACAATGTAGCTCAACCAGAAGAGACCTGTGCTTCA
CTCCTCAGGTGCAGGCTGCCTATCAGAAGGTGGTGGCTGGTGTGGCCAATGCCCTGGCTCACAAATACCA
CTGAGATCTTTTTCCCTCTGCCAAAAATTATGGGGACATCATGAAGCCCCTTGAGCATCTGACTTCTGGC
TAATAAAGGAAATTTATTTTCATTGCAATAGTGTGTTGGAATTTTTTGTGTCTCTCACTCGGAAGGACAT
ATGGGAGGGCAAATCATTTAAAACATCAGAATGAGTATTTGGTTTAGAGTTTGGCAACATATGCCCATAT
GCTGGCTG
